Addgene plasmid #190377: JAB2495
Purpose: Plasmids encode parts for syntetic genetic circuit construction in eudicot plants (proG1090::BetI-VP16_19St)
Depositing lab: Jennifer Brophy & Jose Dinneny. Depositing organization: Stanford University. Publication: Synthetic genetic circuits as a means of reprogramming plant roots. Brophy JAN, Magallon KJ, Duan L, Zhong V, Ramachandran P, Kniazev K, Dinneny JR. Science. 2022 Aug 12;377(6607):747-751. doi: 10.1126/science.abo4326. Epub 2022 Aug 11. PubMed 35951698.
Backbone
  Vector backbone: JAB2121
  Vector type: Plant Expression
Growth in bacteria
  Bacterial resistance: Spectinomycin, 50 μg/mL
  Growth temperature: 37°C
  Growth strain: DH5alpha
  Copy number: High Copy
Gene/Insert
  Gene/Insert name: proG1090::BetI-VP16_19St
  Species: Synthetic
  Cloning method: Restriction Enzyme; 5′ cloning site unknown (unknown if destroyed)
Terms and licenses: Academic/Nonprofit Terms; Industry Terms: Not Available to Industry
Depositor comments: Please see the fully annotated sequence linked the "Supplemental Documents" section. Please visit https://www.biorxiv.org/content/10.1101/2022.02.02.478917v1 for bioRxiv preprint.
How to cite: JAB2495 was a gift from Jennifer Brophy & Jose Dinneny (Addgene plasmid # 190377 ; http://n2t.net/addgene:190377 ; RRID:Addgene_190377)
