[The description below was written by a language model from this plasmid's Addgene catalogue record and pLannotate feature annotations shown in this document.]
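Description:
JAB2495 is a plant expression plasmid built on the JAB2121 backbone, deposited as one part in a toolkit for constructing synthetic genetic circuits in eudicot plants. The 5.75 kb sequence has the layout of a compact binary T-DNA vector: nopaline-type left and right border repeats flank the plant payload, while the region outside the borders carries a high-copy ColE1/pUC-type origin for propagation in E. coli, a pSa origin (as used in small pGreen-style binary vectors for maintenance in Agrobacterium), and the aadA gene, which confers the spectinomycin resistance used for bacterial selection. Small fragments annotated as lacI, RSF ori, sat-1 and a transposase, along with a lac promoter/operator, T3 promoter and polylinker pieces, appear to be cloning remnants of the backbone rather than functional parts.

Within the T-DNA there are two cassettes. One is a plant selection marker in which the NOS promoter drives bar (phosphinothricin acetyltransferase, giving glufosinate/bialaphos tolerance), followed by the NOS terminator. The other is the circuit part named in the record, proG1090::BetI-VP16_19St. It encodes a synthetic transcriptional activator in which the E. coli TetR-family DNA-binding repressor BetI is fused to the herpes simplex virus VP16 activation domain, so that it should activate rather than repress promoters bearing BetI operator sites. The automated annotation recognises only a 35S-PPDK promoter fragment and a minimal CaMV 35S core upstream of the fusion. It does not identify the G1090 promoter by name, and it labels the downstream element as a CaMV poly(A) signal, so the depositor's full annotation is the better guide to those parts. The activator is intended as a component that drives cognate synthetic promoters within multi-part circuits in plants.
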