Features (pLannotate 1.2.2; 23 found; start..end, strand, type, name):
     86..338     -  terminator     NOS terminator: nopaline synthase terminator and poly(A) signal
    361..909     -  CDS            bar: PAT_STRHY - Experimental evidence at protein level: Swiss-Prot protein existence level 1. Inactivates phosphinothricin (PPT) by transfer of an acetyl group from acetyl CoA. Can also acetylate demethylphosphinothricin but not PTT or glutamate. This enzyme is an effector of phosphinothricin tripeptide (PTT or bialaphos) resistance. From Streptomyces hygroscopicus. Introduced by genetic manipulation and expressed in glufosinate-tolerant maize by Dekalb Genetics.
    951..1130    -  promoter       NOS promoter: nopaline synthase promoter
   1322..1340    -  misc_feature   MCS (fragment): pUC18/19 multiple cloning site
   1412..1457    +  promoter       35SPPDK promoter (fragment): hybrid promoter consisting of the cauliflower mosaic virus 35S enhancer fused to the maize C4PPDK basal promoter (Yoo et al., 2007)
   1456..1502    +  promoter       minimal CaMV 35S promoter: minimal 35S promoter from cauliflower mosaic virus
   1521..2105    +  CDS            betI: BETI_ECOLI - Experimental evidence at transcript level: Swiss-Prot protein existence level 2. Repressor involved in the biosynthesis of the osmoprotectant glycine betaine. It represses transcription of the choline transporter BetT and the genes of BetAB involved in the synthesis of glycine betaine. From Escherichia coli (strain K12).
   2115..2348    +  CDS            VP16 AD: transcriptional activation domain of herpes simplex virus protein VP16 (Triezenberg et al., 1988; Cousens et al., 1989); UL48
   2425..2601    +  polyA_signal   CaMV poly(A) signal: cauliflower mosaic virus polyadenylation signal
   2635..2670    -  misc_feature   MCS (fragment): pBluescript multiple cloning site
   2683..2701    -  promoter       T3 promoter: promoter for bacteriophage T3 RNA polymerase
   2746..2762    -  protein_bind   lac operator: The lac repressor binds to the lac operator to inhibit transcription in E. coli. This inhibition can be relieved by adding lactose or isopropyl-β-D-thiogalactopyranoside (IPTG). lac repressor encoded by lacI
   2770..2800    -  promoter       lac promoter: promoter for the E. coli lac operon
   2815..2836    -  protein_bind   CAP binding site: CAP binding activates transcription in the presence of cAMP. E. coli catabolite activator protein
   2849..2941    -  CDS            lacI (fragment): lac repressor; lacI; The lac repressor binds to the lac operator to inhibit transcription in E. coli. This inhibition can be relieved by adding lactose or isopropyl-β-D-thiogalactopyranoside (IPTG).
   2943..3067    -  rep_origin     RSF ori (fragment): Plasmids containing the RSF 1030 origin of replication can be propagated in E. coli cells that contain additional plasmids with compatible origins.
   3075..3099    +  misc_feature   RB T-DNA repeat: right border repeat from nopaline C58 T-DNA
   3190..3778    -  rep_origin     ori: high-copy-number ColE1/pMB1/pBR322/pUC origin of replication
   3872..4657    -  CDS            aadA: S3AD_SHIFL - Experimental evidence at protein level: Swiss-Prot protein existence level 1. Mediates bacterial resistance to the antibiotics streptomycin and spectinomycin. From Shigella flexneri.
   4718..4867    -  CDS            sat-1 (fragment): STA_ECOLX - Protein inferred from homology: Swiss-Prot protein existence level 3. Involved in resistance to streptothricin, a broad-spectrum antibiotic produced by streptomycetes (PubMed:1850404). Detoxifies streptothricin via acetylation of the beta amino group of the first beta-lysyl moiety of streptothricin (By similarity). From Escherichia coli.
   5009..5107    +  CDS            TRA2_ECOLX (fragment): Protein predicted: Swiss-Prot protein existence level 4. Required for transposition of transposon Tn903. From Escherichia coli.
   5115..5550    +  rep_origin     pSa ori: origin of replication from bacterial plasmid pSa
   5742..16      +  misc_feature   LB T-DNA repeat (across the origin): left border repeat from nopaline C58 T-DNA
>Addgene plasmid #190377 | JAB2495 | addgene full sequence | sequence record 387094 | Addgene NGS Result
ATATTGTGGTGTAAACAAATTGACGCTTAGACAACTTAATAACACATTGCGGACGTTTTTAATGTAATCA
GCTTGCATGCCGGTCGATCTAGTAACATAGATGACACCGCGCGCGATAATTTATCCTAGTTTGCGCGCTA
TATTTTGTTTTCTATCGCGTATTAAATGTATAATTGCGGGACTCTAATCATAAAAACCCATCTCATAAAT
AACGTCATGCATTACATGTTAATTATTACATGCTTAACGTAATTCAACAGAAATTATATGATAATCATCG
CAAGACCGGCAACAGGATTCAATCTTAAGAAACTTTATTGCCAAATGTTTGAACGATCTGCTTGACTCTA
GGGGTCATCAGATTTCGGTGACGGGCAGGACCGGACGGGGCGGCACCGGCAGGCTGAAGTCCAGCTGCCA
GAAACCCACGTCATGCCAGTTCCCGTGCTTGAAGCCGGCCGCCCGCAGCATGCCGCGGGGGGCATATCCG
AGCGCCTCGTGCATGCGCACGCTCGGGTCGTTGGGCAGCCCGATGACAGCGACCACGCTCTTGAAGCCCT
GTGCCTCCAGGGACTTCAGCAGGTGGGTGTAGAGCGTGGAGCCCAGTCCCGTCCGCTGGTGGCGGGGGGA
CACGTACACGGTCGACTCGGCCGTCCAGTCGTAGGCGTTGCGTGCCTTCCAGGGACCCGCGTAGGCGATG
CCGGCGACCTCGCCGTCCACCTCGGCGACGAGCCAGGGATAGCGCTCCCGCAGACGGACGAGGTCGTCCG
TCCACTCCTGCGGTTCCTGCGGCTCGGTACGGAAGTTGACCGTGCTTGTCTCGATGTAGTGGTTGACGAT
GGTGCAGACCGCCGGCATGTCCGCCTCGGTGGCACGGCGGATGTCGGCCGGGCGTCGTTCTGGGCTCATG
GTAGATCCCCTCGATCGAGTTGAGAGTGAATATGAGACTCTAATTGGATACCGAGGGGAATTTATGGAAC
GTCAGTGGAGCATTTTTGACAAGAAATATTTGCTAGCTGATAGTGACCTTAGGCGACTTTTGAACGCGCA
ATAATGGTTTCTGACGTATGTGCTTAGCTCATTAAACTCCAGAAACCCGCGGCTCAGTGGCTCCTTCAAC
GTTGCGGTTCTGTCAGTTCCAAACGTAAAACGGCTTGTCCCGCGTCATCGGCGGGGGTCATAACGTGACT
CCCTTAATTCTCCGCTCATGATCGATAACATGTCGACTATCGGACGAGCTCAAAGTTTAACGTGTGAAGA
CGTGCTTCTAATGTAGTTTAAACTGAAGGCGGGAAACGACAATCTGATCCAAGCTCAAGCTAAGCTTGCA
TGCCTGCAGGATATCGTGGATCCAAGCTTGCCACGTGCCGCCACGTGCCGCCACGTGCCGCCACGTGCCT
CTAGAGGATCCATCTCCACTGACGTAAGGGATGACGCACAATCCCACTATCCTTCGCAAGACCCTTCCTC
TATATAAGGAAGTTCATTTCATTTGGAGAGGACACGCTGGGATCCCCACCATGCCGAAACTGGGTATGCA
GAGCATTCGTCGTCGTCAGCTGATTGATGCAACCCTGGAAGCAATTAATGAAGTTGGTATGCATGATGCA
ACCATTGCACAGATTGCACGTCGTGCCGGTGTTAGCACCGGTATTATTAGCCATTATTTCCGCGATAAAA
ACGGTCTGCTGGAAGCAACCATGCGTGATATTACCAGCCAGCTGCGTGATGCAGTTCTGAATCGTCTGCA
TGCACTGCCGCAGGGTAGCGCAGAACAGCGTCTGCAGGCAATTGTTGGTGGTAATTTTGATGAAACCCAG
GTTAGCAGCGCAGCAATGAAAGCATGGCTGGCATTTTGGGCAAGCAGCATGCATCAGCCGATGCTGTATC
GTCTGCAGCAGGTTAGCAGTCGTCGTCTGCTGAGCAATCTGGTTAGCGAATTTCGTCGTGAACTGCCTCG
TGAACAGGCACAAGAGGCAGGTTATGGTCTGGCAGCACTGATTGATGGTCTGTGGCTGCGTGCAGCACTG
AGCGGTAAACCGCTGGATAAAACCCGTGCAAATAGCCTGACCCGTCATTTTATCACCCAGCATCTGCCGA
CCGATGGAGGAGGTGCCCCCCCGACCGACGTCAGCCTGGGGGACGAGCTCCACTTAGACGGCGAGGACGT
GGCGATGGCGCATGCCGACGCGCTAGACGATTTCGATCTGGACATGTTGGGGGACGGGGATTCCCCGGGG
CCGGGATTTACCCCCCACGACTCCGCCCCCTACGGCGCTCTGGATACGGCCGACTTCGAGTTTGAGCAGA
TGTTTACCGATGCCCTTGGAATTGACGAGTACGGTGGGCCGAAGAAGAAGAGGAAGGTTTAGTGTCGGTA
CGCTGAAATCACCAGTCTCTCTCTACAAATCTATCTCTCTCTATTTTCTCCATAAATAATGTGTGAGTAG
TTTCCCGATAAGGGAAATTAGGGTTCTTATAGGGTTTCGCTCATGTGTTGAGCATATAAGAAACCCTTAG
TATGTATTTGTATTTGTAAAATACTTCTATCAATAAAATTTCTAATTCCTAAAACCAAAATCCAGTACTA
AAATCCAGATCGATGCTTGATACTACGTCTTCGGGCTAGAGCGGACTAGTTCTAGAGCGGCCGCCACCGC
GGTGGAGCTCCAGCTTTTGTTCCCTTTAGTGAGGGTTAATTGCGCGCTTGGCGTAATCATGGTCATAGCT
GTTTCCTGTGTGAAATTGTTATCCGCTCACAATTCCACACAACATACGAGCCGGAAGCATAAAGTGTAAA
GCCTGGGGTGCCTAATGAGTGAGCTAACTCACATTAATTGCGTTGCGCTCACTGCCCGCTTTCCAGTCGG
GAAACCTGTCGTGCCAGCTGCATTAATGAATCGGCCAACGCGCGGGGAGAGGCGGTTTGCGTATTGGGCG
CTCTTCCGCTTCCTCGCTCACTGACTCGCTGCGCTCGGTCGTTCGGCTGCGGCGAGCGGTATCAGCTCAC
TCAAAGGCGGTAATACGGTTATCCACAGAATCAGGGGATAACGCAGGAAAGAACATGAAGGCCTTGACAG
GATATATTGGCGGGTAAACTAAGTCGCTGTATGTGTTTGTTTGAGATCTCATGTGAGCAAAAGGCCAGCA
AAAGGCCAGGAACCGTAAAAAGGCCGCGTTGCTGGCGTTTTTCCATAGGCTCCGCCCCCCTGACGAGCAT
CACAAAAATCGACGCTCAAGTCAGAGGTGGCGAAACCCGACAGGACTATAAAGATACCAGGCGTTTCCCC
CTGGAAGCTCCCTCGTGCGCTCTCCTGTTCCGACCCTGCCGCTTACCGGATACCTGTCCGCCTTTCTCCC
TTCGGGAAGCGTGGCGCTTTCTCATAGCTCACGCTGTAGGTATCTCAGTTCGGTGTAGGTCGTTCGCTCC
AAGCTGGGCTGTGTGCACGAACCCCCCGTTCAGCCCGACCGCTGCGCCTTATCCGGTAACTATCGTCTTG
AGTCCAACCCGGTAAGACACGACTTATCGCCACTGGCAGCAGCCACTGGTAACAGGATTAGCAGAGCGAG
GTATGTAGGCGGTGCTACAGAGTTCTTGAAGTGGTGGCCTAACTACGGCTACACTAGAAGAACAGTATTT
GGTATCTGTGCTCTGCTGAAGCCAGTTACCTTCGGAAGAAGAGTTGGTAGCTCTTGATCCGGCAAACAAA
CCACCGCTGGTAGCGGTGGTTTTTTTGTTTGCAAGCAGCAGATTACGCGCAGAAAAAAAGGATCTCAAGA
AGATCCTTTGATCTTTTCTACGGGGTCTGACGCTCAGTGGAACGAAAACTCACGTTAAGGGATTTTGGTC
ATGAATTCTTGTTAGACATTATTTGCCGACTACCTTGGTGATCTCGCCTTTCACGTAGTGAACAAATTCT
TCCAACTGATCTGCGCGCGAGGCCAAGCGATCTTCTTGTCCAAGATAAGCCTGCCTAGCTTCAAGTATGA
CGGGCTGATACTGGGCCGGCAGGCGCTCCATTGCCCAGTCGGCAGCGACATCCTTCGGCGCGATTTTGCC
GGTTACTGCGCTGTACCAAATGCGGGACAACGTAAGCACTACATTTCGCTCATCGCCAGCCCAGTCGGGC
GGCGAGTTCCATAGCGTTAAGGTTTCATTTAGCGCCTCAAATAGATCCTGTTCAGGAACCGGATCAAAGA
GTTCCTCCGCCGCTGGACCTACCAAGGCAACGCTATGTTCTCTTGCTTTTGTCAGCAAGATAGCCAGATC
AATGTCGATCGTGGCTGGCTCGAAGATACCTGCAAGAATGTCATTGCGCTGCCATTCTCCAAATTGCAGT
TCGCGCTTAGCTGGATAACGCCACGGAATGATGTCGTCGTGCACAACAATGGTGACTTCTACAGCGCGGA
GAATCTCGCTCTCTCCAGGGGAAGCCGAAGTTTCCAAAAGGTCGTTGATCAAAGCTCGCCGCGTTGTTTC
ATCAAGCCTTACGGTCACCGTAACCAGCAAATCAATATCACTGTGTGGCTTCAGGCCGCCATCCACTGCG
GAGCCGTACAAATGTACGGCCAGCAACGTCGGTTCGAGATGGCGCTCGATGACGCCAACTACCTCTGATA
GTTGAGTCGATACTTCGGCGATCACCGCTTCCCTCATGATGTTTAACTCCTGAATTAAGCCGCGCCGCGA
AGCGGTGTCGGCTTGAATGAATTGTTAGGCGTCATCCTGTGCTCCCGAGAACCAGTACCAGTACATCGCT
GTTTCGTTCGAGACTTGAGGTCTAGTTTTATACGTGAACAGGTCAATGCCGCCGAGAGTAAAGCCACATT
TTGCGTACAAATTGCAGGCAGGTACATTGTTCGTTTGTGCCATGATGATATATTTTTATCTTGTGCAATG
TAACATCAGAGATTTTGAGACACAACGTGGCTTTGTTGAATAAATCGAACTTTTGCTGAGTTGAAGGATC
AGATCACGCATCTTCCCGACAACGCAGACCGTTCCGTGGCAAAGCAAAAGTTCAAAATCACCAACTGGTC
CACCTACAACAAAGCTCTCATCAACCGTGGCTCCCTCACTTTCTGGCTGGATGATGGGGCGATTCAGGAG
ATCCCCATCCAACAGCCCGCCGTCGAGCGGGCTTTTTTATCCCCGGAAGCCTGTGGATAGAGGGTAGTTA
TCCACGTGAAACCGCTAATGCCCCGCAAAGCCTTGATTCACGGGGCTTTCCGGCCCGCTCCAAAAACTAT
CCACGTGAAATCGCTAATCAGGGTACGTGAAATCGCTAATCGGAGTACGTGAAATCGCTAATAAGGTCAC
GTGAAATCGCTAATCAAAAAGGCACGTGAGAACGCTAATAGCCCTTTCAGATCAACAGCTTGCAAACACC
CCTCGCTCCGGCAAGTAGTTACAGCAAGTAGTATGTTCAATTAGCTTTTCAATTATGAATATATATATCA
ATTATTGGTCGCCCTTGGCTTGTGGACAATGCGCTACGCGCACCGGCTCCGCCCGTGGACAACCGCAAGC
GGTTGCCCACCGTCGAGCGCCTTTGCCCACAACCCGGCGGCCGGCCGCAACAGATCGTTTTATAAATTTT
TTTTTTTGAAAAAGAAAAAGCCCGAAAGGCGGCAACCTCTCGGGCTTCTGGATTTCCGATCCCCGGAATT
AGACTCTGGCTGCCTGTATCGAGTGGTGATTTTGTGCCGAGCTGCCGGTCGGGGAGCTGTTGGCTGGCTG
GTGGCAGGAT
